>Addgene plasmid #106783 | gh113 | addgene full sequence | sequence record 243057 | Addgene NGS Result
GAGGGCCTATTTCCCATGATTCCTTCATATTTGCATATACGATACAAGGCTGTTAGAGAGATAATTGGAA
TTAATTTGACTGTAAACACAAAGATATTAGTACAAAATACGTGACGTAGAAAGTAATAATTTCTTGGGTA
GTTTGCAGTTTTAAAATTATGTTTTAAAATGGACTATCATATGCTTACCGTAACTTGAAAGTATTTCGAT
TTCTTGGCTTTATATATCTTGTGGAAAGGACGAAACACCGACCGGGATGTGTGCGTAGCGGTTTTAGAGC
TAGAAATAGCAAGTTAAAATAAGGCTAGTCCGTTATCAACTTGAAAAAGTGGCACCGAGTCGGTGCTTTT
TTTGGTACCTGGAGCACAAGACTGGCCTCATGGGCCTTCCGCTCACTGCCCGCTTTCCAGTCGGGAAACC
TGTCGTGCCAGCTGCATTAACATGGTCATAGCTGTTTCCTTGCGTATTGGGCGCTCTCCGCTTCCTCGCT
CACTGACTCGCTGCGCTCGGTCGTTCGGGTAAAGCCTGGGGTGCCTAATGAGCAAAAGGCCAGCAAAAGG
CCAGGAACCGTAAAAAGGCCGCGTTGCTGGCGTTTTTCCATAGGCTCCGCCCCCCTGACGAGCATCACAA
AAATCGACGCTCAAGTCAGAGGTGGCGAAACCCGACAGGACTATAAAGATACCAGGCGTTTCCCCCTGGA
AGCTCCCTCGTGCGCTCTCCTGTTCCGACCCTGCCGCTTACCGGATACCTGTCCGCCTTTCTCCCTTCGG
GAAGCGTGGCGCTTTCTCATAGCTCACGCTGTAGGTATCTCAGTTCGGTGTAGGTCGTTCGCTCCAAGCT
GGGCTGTGTGCACGAACCCCCCGTTCAGCCCGACCGCTGCGCCTTATCCGGTAACTATCGTCTTGAGTCC
AACCCGGTAAGACACGACTTATCGCCACTGGCAGCAGCCACTGGTAACAGGATTAGCAGAGCGAGGTATG
TAGGCGGTGCTACAGAGTTCTTGAAGTGGTGGCCTAACTACGGCTACACTAGAAGAACAGTATTTGGTAT
CTGCGCTCTGCTGAAGCCAGTTACCTTCGGAAAAAGAGTTGGTAGCTCTTGATCCGGCAAACAAACCACC
GCTGGTAGCGGTGGTTTTTTTGTTTGCAAGCAGCAGATTACGCGCAGAAAAAAAGGATCTCAAGAAGATC
CTTTGATCTTTTCTACGGGGTCTGACGCTCAGTGGAACGAAAACTCACGTTAAGGGATTTTGGTCATGAG
ATTATCAAAAAGGATCTTCACCTAGATCCTTTTAAATTAAAAATGAAGTTTTAAATCAATCTAAAGTATA
TATGAGTAAACTTGGTCTGACAGTTACCAATGCTTAATCAGTGAGGCACCTATCTCAGCGATCTGTCTAT
TTCGTTCATCCATAGTTGCCTGACTCCCCGTCGTGTAGATAACTACGATACGGGAGGGCTTACCATCTGG
CCCCAGTGCTGCAATGATACCGCGAGAACCACGCTCACCGGCTCCAGATTTATCAGCAATAAACCAGCCA
GCCGGAAGGGCCGAGCGCAGAAGTGGTCCTGCAACTTTATCCGCCTCCATCCAGTCTATTAATTGTTGCC
GGGAAGCTAGAGTAAGTAGTTCGCCAGTTAATAGTTTGCGCAACGTTGTTGCCATTGCTACAGGCATCGT
GGTGTCACGCTCGTCGTTTGGTATGGCTTCATTCAGCTCCGGTTCCCAACGATCAAGGCGAGTTACATGA
TCCCCCATGTTGTGCAAAAAAGCGGTTAGCTCCTTCGGTCCTCCGATCGTTGTCAGAAGTAAGTTGGCCG
CAGTGTTATCACTCATGGTTATGGCAGCACTGCATAATTCTCTTACTGTCATGCCATCCGTAAGATGCTT
TTCTGTGACTGGTGAGTACTCAACCAAGTCATTCTGAGAATAGTGTATGCGGCGACCGAGTTGCTCTTGC
CCGGCGTCAATACGGGATAATACCGCGCCACATAGCAGAACTTTAAAAGTGCTCATCATTGGAAAACGTT
CTTCGGGGCGAAAACTCTCAAGGATCTTACCGCTGTTGAGATCCAGTTCGATGTAACCCACTCGTGCACC
CAACTGATCTTCAGCATCTTTTACTTTCACCAGCGTTTCTGGGTGAGCAAAAACAGGAAGGCAAAATGCC
GCAAAAAAGGGAATAAGGGCGACACGGAAATGTTGAATACTCATACTCTTCCTTTTTCAATATTATTGAA
GCATTTATCAGGGTTATTGTCTCATGAGCGGATACATATTTGAATGTATTTAGAAAAATAAACAAATAGG
GGTTCCGCGCACATTTCCCCGAAAAGTGCCACCTAAATTGTAAGCGTTAATATTTTGTTAAAATTCGCGT
TAAATTTTTGTTAAATCAGCTCATTTTTTAACCAATAGGCCGAAATCGGCAAAATCCCTTATAAATCAAA
AGAATAGACCGAGATAGGGTTGAGTGGCCGCTACAGGGCGCTCCCATTCGCCATTCAGGCTGCGCAACTG
TTGGGAAGGGCGTTTCGGTGCGGGCCTCTTCGCTATTACGCCAGCTGGCGAAAGGGGGATGTGCTGCAAG
GCGATTAAGTTGGGTAACGCCAGGGTTTTCCCAGTCACGACGTTGTAAAACGACGGCCAGTGAGCGCGAC
GTAATACGACTCACTATAGGGCGAATTGGCGGAAGGCCGTCAAGGCCACGTGTCTTGTCCAGAGCTCGAT
ATCGAATAATTC
Features (pLannotate 1.2.2; 10 found; start..end, strand, type, name):
      1..241     +  promoter       U6 promoter: RNA polymerase III promoter for human U6 snRNA
    271..346     +  misc_RNA       gRNA scaffold: guide RNA scaffold for the Streptococcus pyogenes CRISPR/Cas9 system
    393..440     -  CDS            lacI (fragment): lac repressor; lacI; The lac repressor binds to the lac operator to inhibit transcription in E. coli. This inhibition can be relieved by adding lactose or isopropyl-β-D-thiogalactopyranoside (IPTG).
    477..517     -  rep_origin     RSF ori (fragment): Plasmids containing the RSF 1030 origin of replication can be propagated in E. coli cells that contain additional plasmids with compatible origins.
    595..1183    -  rep_origin     ori: high-copy-number ColE1/pMB1/pBR322/pUC origin of replication
   1354..2214    -  CDS            AmpR: β-lactamase; bla; confers resistance to ampicillin, carbenicillin, and related antibiotics
   2215..2319    -  promoter       AmpR promoter: bla
   2345..2476    -  rep_origin     M13 ori (fragment): M13 bacteriophage origin of replication; arrow indicates direction of (+) strand synthesis
   2497..2653    -  CDS            lacZα (fragment): LacZα fragment of β-galactosidase; lacZ fragment
   2662..2680    +  promoter       T7 promoter: promoter for bacteriophage T7 RNA polymerase
