[The description below was written by a language model from this plasmid's Addgene catalogue record and pLannotate feature annotations shown in this document.]
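Description:
gh113 is a small mammalian expression plasmid (about 2.7 kb in the sequenced record) that produces a single guide RNA directed against human B4GALNT1, a glycosyltransferase gene also known as GALGT, GalNAc-T or SPG26. It is built on the EPB104 guide-expression backbone and belongs to a validated gRNA collection covering the human glycosyltransferase genes. In bacteria it is maintained as a high-copy plasmid through a ColE1/pUC-type origin and selected with ampicillin via the β-lactamase gene driven by its own bla promoter.

The functional cassette is compact. A human U6 promoter, recognised by RNA polymerase III, sits at the start of the annotated sequence. It is followed by a short unannotated gap of a size consistent with the 20-nucleotide targeting spacer, and then by the Streptococcus pyogenes Cas9 guide RNA scaffold. Transcription from U6 therefore yields a chimeric sgRNA that directs SpCas9 to the B4GALNT1 locus. The plasmid carries no Cas9 coding sequence and no mammalian selection marker or reporter, so the nuclease has to be provided from a separate construct or a Cas9-expressing cell line.

The remaining annotations are short fragments of lacI, an RSF origin, an M13 origin and lacZα. These look like cloning-vector remnants or partial matches rather than working elements. A T7 promoter lies upstream of the U6 cassette, which fits the T7-region sequencing primer listed for the insert. The restriction sites used for cloning are not recorded. The construct is typically used for transient transfection to knock out or edit B4GALNT1 in human cells for glycosylation studies.
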