Addgene plasmid #106783: gh113
Purpose: expression of gRNA targeting B4GALNT1
Depositing lab: Eric-Paul Bennett. Depositing organization: University of Copenhagen. Publication: A validated gRNA library for CRISPR/Cas9 targeting of the human glycosyltransferase genome. Narimatsu Y, Joshi HJ, Zhang Y, Gomes C, Chen YH, Lorenzetti F, Furukawa S, Schjoldager K, Hansen L, Clausen H, Bennett EP, Wandall HH. Glycobiology. 2018 Jan 5. pii: 4791732. doi: 10.1093/glycob/cwx101. PubMed 29315387.
Backbone
  Vector backbone: EPB104
  Backbone manufacturer: Eric-Paul Bennett (Addgene plasmid # 68369)
  Backbone size w/o insert (bp): 2376
  Vector type: Mammalian Expression
Growth in bacteria
  Bacterial resistance: Ampicillin, 100 μg/mL
  Growth temperature: 37°C
  Growth strain: DH5alpha
  Copy number: High Copy
Gene/Insert
  Gene/Insert name: B4GALNT1
  gRNA/shRNA sequence: ACCGGGATGTGTGCGTAGCG
  Species: H. sapiens (human)
  Entrez Gene: B4GALNT1 (a.k.a. GALGT, GALNACT, GalNAc-T, SPG26)
  Cloning method: Restriction Enzyme; 5′ cloning site unknown (unknown if destroyed); 3′ cloning site unknown (unknown if destroyed)
  Sequencing primers: 5′ T7NP
Terms and licenses: Academic/Nonprofit Terms; Industry Terms: Not Available to Industry
How to cite: gh113 was a gift from Eric-Paul Bennett (Addgene plasmid # 106783 ; http://n2t.net/addgene:106783 ; RRID:Addgene_106783)
